>Addgene plasmid #236647 | pAAVLINKv1-pCALM1-Cre-3' POGZ | addgene full sequence | sequence record 476876 | Addgene NGS Result
CATGCAAGCTGGTGGCTGGACCAATGTAAATATTGTAATGAACTATATCCGTAACCTGGATAGTGAAACA
GGGGCAATGGTGCGCCTGCTGGAAGATGGCGATTAGGTAAGTATCAAGGTTACAAGACAGGTTTAAGGAG
ACCAATAACTAGTATAACTTCGTATAGGATACTTTATAGCAATTTATGAAACTGGGCTTGTCGAGACAGA
GAAGACTCTTGCGTTTCTGATAGGCACCTATTGGTCTTACTGACATCCACTTTGCCTTTCTCTCCACAGG
GAGCCCAGTCACCCAAGAACCTGAGCTAGCATCAGGTGGTGGTGGTAGTGGTGGAGTTGGCAAAAAGGAG
CAGCTGTCTGTGAAGAAGCTTCGAGTAGTACTGTTTGCTCTATGCTGCAATACAGAACAGGCAGCTGAAC
ACTTCCGAAATCCCCAGCGACGTATTCGCCGTTGGCTTCGACGTTTCCAGGCCTCCCAGGGGGAGAATCT
AGAGGGCAAATATCTGAGCTTTGAGGCAGAAGAGAAACTGGCTGAGTGGGTGCTAACCCAGCGCGAACAA
CAGCTACCTGTAAATGAGGAGACCTTGTTCCAGAAGGCCACCAAAATAGGACGTTCTTTGGAAGGGGGGT
TTAAGATCTCCTATGAGTGGGCTGTGCGTTTCATGCTGCGGCACCACCTGACTCCCCATGCCCGGCGAGC
TGTGGCCCACACCCTACCTAAGGATGTAGCAGAGAATGCAGGACTCTTCATTGATTTTGTACAACGGCAG
ATTCACAACCAGGACTTACCCTTGTCTATGATTGTGGCTATTGATGAGATCTCTTTGTTCCTGGATACAG
AGGTGCTGAGCAGTGATGATCGAAAGGAGAATGCCCTGCAGACAGTGGGCACAGGGGAACCTTGGTGTGA
TGTAGTCCTAGCCATTCTGGCAGATGGCACTGTCCTTCCCACCCTGGTTTTCTACAGAGGGCAGATGGAT
CAGCCTGCTAACATGCCAGACTCCATATTGCTAGAGGCAAAGGAGAGTGGCTACAGTGATGACGAGATCA
TGGAGCTGTGGTCAACTCGAGTGTGGCAGAAGCACACAGCTTGCCAGCGCAGCAAAGGCATGCTTGTGAT
GGACTGTCATCGCACTCACTTGTCAGAAGAGGTACTGGCTATGCTTAGTGCCTCTAGCACTTTGCCTGCA
GTGGTCCCAGCAGGCTGTAGCTCCAAAATTCAGCCATTAGATGTATGCATCAAAAGAACTGTCAAGAACT
TCCTGCATAAAAAATGGAAGGAACAGGCTCGGGAAATGGCAGATACTGCATGTGATTCTGATGTCCTGCT
TCAGCTGGTGCTTGTCTGGCTGGGTGAAGTGCTAGGTGTCATTGGGGACTGTCCAGAGCTAGTTCAGCGC
TCCTTCCTGGTGGCTAGTGTTCTGCCTGGCCCCGATGGCAACATTAACTCACCTACAAGAAATGCTGACA
TGCAGGAGGAGCTAATTGCCTCCCTAGAGGAGCAACTGAAGCTGAGTGGGGAACATTCTGAGTCTTCCAC
TCCACGACCCAGATCATCTCCTGAAGAGACAATTGAGCCTGAAAGTCTTCACCAGCTCTTTGAGGGTGAA
AGTGAGACCGAGTCTTTCTATGGCTTTGAAGAAGCTGACCTAGATCTGATGGAGATTTGTACAGACTACA
AAGACCATGACGGTGATTATAAAGATCATGACATCGACTACAAGGATGACGATGACAAGTAAGAATTCTG
ATGACTCGAGATAATCAACCTCTGGATTACAAAATTTGTGAAAGATTGACTGGTATTCTTAACTATGTTG
CTCCTTTTACGCTATGTGGATACGCTGCTTTAATGCCTTTGTATCATGCTATTGCTTCCCGTATGGCTTT
CATTTTCTCCTCCTTGTATAAATCCTGGTTAGTTCTTGCCACGGCGGAACTCATCGCCGCCTGCCTTGCC
CGCTGCTGGACAGGGGCTCGGCTGTTGGGCACTGACAATTCCGTGGTGTTTATTTGTGAAATTTGTGATG
CTATTGCTTTATTTGTAACCATCTAGCTTTATTTGTGAAATTTGTGATGCTATTGCTTTATTTGTAACCA
TTATAAGCTGCAATAAACAAGTTAACAACAACAATTGCATTCATTTTATGTTTCAGGTTCAGGGGGAGAT
GTGGGAGGTTTTTTAAAGATCTGGAGACCGGTGTGGCACGTGCGGACCGAGCGGCCGCAGGAACCCCTAG
TGATGGAGTTGGCCACTCCCTCTCTGCGCGCTCGCTCGCTCACTGAGGCCGGGCGACCAAAGGTCGCCCG
ACGCCCGGGCTTTGCCCGGGCGGCCTCAGTGAGCGAGCGAGCGCGCAGCTGCCTGCAGGGGCGCCTGATG
CGGTATTTTCTCCTTACGCATCTGTGCGGTATTTCACACCGCATA
[95 nt withheld, positions 2426-2520]
T
[46 nt withheld, positions 2522-2567]
C
[141 nt withheld, positions 2569-2709]
CCTTTGACGTTGGAGTCCACGTTCTTT
[37 nt withheld, positions 2737-2773]
ACTCTATCTCGGGCTATTCTTTTGATTTATAAGGGATTTTGCCGATTTCGGTCTATTGGTTAAAAAATGA
GCTGATTTAACAAAAATTTAACGCGAATTTTAACAAAATATTAACGTTTACAATTTTATGGTGCACTCTC
AGTACAATCTGCTCTGATGCCGCATAGTTAAGCCAGCCCCGACACCCGCCAACACCCGCTGACGCGCCCT
GACGGGCTTGTCTGCTCCCGGCATCCGCTTACAGACAAGCTGTGACCGTCTCCGGGAGCTGCATGTGTCA
GAGGTTTTCACCGTCATCACCGAAACGCGCGAGACGAAAGGGCCTCGTGATACGCCTATTTTTATAGGTT
AATGTCATGATAATAATGGTTTCTTAGACGTCAGGTGGCACTTTTCGGGGAAATGTGCGCGGAACCCCTA
TTTGTTTATTTTTCTAAATACATTCAAATATGTATCCGCTCATGAGACAATAACCCTGATAAATGCTTCA
ATAATATTGAAAAAGGAAGAGTATGAGTATTCAACATTTCCGTGTCGCCCTTATTCCCTTTTTTGCGGCA
TTTTGCCTTCCTGTTTTTGCTCACCCAGAAACGCTGGTGAAAGTAAAAGATGCTGAAGATCAGTTGGGTG
CACGAGTGGGTTACATCGAACTGGATCTCAACAGCGGTAAGATCCTTGAGAGTTTTCGCCCCGAAGAACG
TTTTCCAATGATGAGCACTTTTAAAGTTCTGCTATGTGGCGCGGTATTATCCCGTATTGACGCCGGGCAA
GAGCAACTCGGTCGCCGCATACACTATTCTCAGAATGACTTGGTTGAGTACTCACCAGTCACAGAAAAGC
ATCTTACGGATGGCATGACAGTAAGAGAATTATGCAGTGCTGCCATAACCATGAGTGATAACACTGCGGC
CAACTTACTTCTGACAACGATCGGAGGACCGAAGGAGCTAACCGCTTTTTTGCACAACATGGGGGATCAT
GTAACTCGCCTTGATCGTTGGGAACCGGAGCTGAATGAAGCCATACCAAACGACGAGCGTGACACCACGA
TGCCTGTAGCAATGGCAACAACGTTGCGCAAACTATTAACTGGCGAACTACTTACTCTAGCTTCCCGGCA
ACAATTAATAGACTGGATGGAGGCGGATAAAGTTGCAGGACCACTTCTGCGCTCGGCCCTTCCGGCTGGC
TGGTTTATTGCTGATAAATCTGGAGCCGGTGAGCGTGGGTCTCGCGGTATCATTGCAGCACTGGGGCCAG
ATGGTAAGCCCTCCCGTATCGTAGTTATCTACACGACGGGGAGTCAGGCAACTATGGATGAACGAAATAG
ACAGATCGCTGAGATAGGTGCCTCACTGATTAAGCATTGGTAACTGTCAGACCAAGTTTACTCATATATA
CTTTAGATTGATTTAAAACTTCATTTTTAATTTAAAAGGATCTAGGTGAAGATCCTTTTTGATAATCTCA
TGACCAAAATCCCTTAACGTGAGTTTTCGTTCCACTGAGCGTCAGACCCCGTAGAAAAGATCAAAGGATC
TTCTTGAGATCCTTTTTTTCTGCGCGTAATCTGCTGCTTGCAAACAAAAAAACCACCGCTACCAGCGGTG
GTTTGTTTGCCGGATCAAGAGCTACCAACTCTTTTTCCGAAGGTAACTGGCTTCAGCAGAGCGCAGATAC
CAAATACTGTTCTTCTAGTGTAGCCGTAGTTAGGCCACCACTTCAAGAACTCTGTAGCACCGCCTACATA
CCTCGCTCTGCTAATCCTGTTACCAGTGGCTGCTGCCAGTGGCGATAAGTCGTGTCTTACCGGGTTGGAC
TCAAGACGATAGTTACCGGATAAGGCGCAGCGGTCGGGCTGAACGGGGGGTTCGTGCACACAGCCCAGCT
TGGAGCGAACGACCTACACCGAACTGAGATACCTACAGCGTGAGCTATGAGAAAGCGCCACGCTTCCCGA
AGGGAGAAAGGCGGACAGGTATCCGGTAAGCGGCAGGGTCGGAACAGGAGAGCGCACGAGGGAGCTTCCA
GGGGGAAACGCCTGGTATCTTTATAGTCCTGTCGGGTTTCGCCACCTCTGACTTGAGCGTCGATTTTTGT
GATGCTCGTCAGGGGGGCGGAGCCTATGGAAAAACGCCAGCAACGCGGCCTTTTTACGGTTCCTGGCCTT
TTGCTGGCCTTTTGCTCACATGTCCTGCAGGCAGCTGCGCGCTCGCTCGCTCACTGAGGCCGCCCGGGCG
TCGGGCGACCTTTGGTCGCCCGGCCTCAGTGAGCGAGCGAGCGCGCAGAGAGGGAGTGGCCAACTCCATC
ACTAGGGGTTCCTGCGGCCGCACGCGTCGCTCTGCGCGAGGCGGCTCCGCCGCGGCGGAGGGATACGGCG
CACCATATATATATCGCGGGGCGCAGACTCGCGCTCCGGCAGTGGTGCTGGGAGTGTCGTGGACGCCGTG
CCGTTACTCGTACGCCACCATGTCCAATTTACTGACCGTACACCAAAATTTGCCTGCATTACCGGTCGAT
GCAACGAGTGATGAGGTTCGCAAGAACCTGATGGACATGTTCAGGGATCGCCAGGCGTTTTCTGAGCATA
CCTGGAAAATGCTTCTGTCCGTTTGCCGGTCGTGGGCGGCATGGTGCAAGTTGAATAACCGGAAATGGTT
TCCCGCAGAACCTGAAGATGTTCGCGATTATCTTCTATATCTTCAGGCGCGCGGTCTGGCAGTAAAAACC
ATCCAGCAACATTTGGGCCAGCTAAACATGCTTCATCGTCGGTCCGGGCTGCCACGACCAAGTGACAGCA
ATGCTGTTTCACTGGTTATGCGGCGGATCCGAAAAGAAAACGTTGATGCCGGTGAACGTGCAAAACAGGC
TCTAGCGTTCGAACGCACTGATTTCGACCAGGTTCGTTCACTCATGGAAAATAGCGATCGCTGCCAGGAT
ATACGTAATCTGGCATTTCTGGGGATTGCTTATAACACCCTGTTACGTATAGCCGAAATTGCCAGGATCA
GGGTTAAAGATATCTCACGTACTGACGGTGGGAGAATGTTAATCCATATTGGCAGAACGAAAACGCTGGT
TAGCACCGCAGGTGTAGAGAAGGCACTTAGCCTGGGGGTAACTAAACTGGTCGAGCGATGGATTTCCGTC
TCTGGTGTAGCTGATGATCCGAATAACTACCTGTTTTGCCGGGTCAGAAAAAATGGTGTTGCCGCGCCAT
CTGCCACCAGCCAGCTATCAACTCGCGCCCTGGAAGGGATTTTTGAAGCAACTCATCGATTGATTTACGG
CGCTAAGGATGACTCTGGTCAGAGATACCTGGCCTGGTCTGGACACAGTGCCCGTGTCGGAGCCGCGCGA
GATATGGCCCGCGCTGGAGTTTCAATACCGGAGAT
Features (pLannotate 1.2.2; 20 found; start..end, strand, type, name):
    107..147     +  intron         chimeric intron (fragment): chimera between introns from human β-globin and immunoglobulin heavy chain genes
    154..178     +  protein_bind   lox2272 (fragment): Cre-mediated recombination occurs in the 8-bp core sequence (GGATACTT). lox2272 sites are compatible with each other, but incompatible with loxP or loxN sites (Lee and Saito, 1988). Cre recombinase
    188..279     +  intron         chimeric intron (fragment): chimera between introns from human β-globin and immunoglobulin heavy chain genes
    279..1667    +  CDS            POGZ (fragment): POGZ_HUMAN - Also known as KIAA0461, SUHW5, ZNF280E, ZNF635. Experimental evidence at protein level: Swiss-Prot protein existence level 1. Plays a role in mitotic cell cycle progression and is involved in kinetochore assembly and mitotic sister chromatid cohesion. Probably through its association with CBX5 plays a role in mitotic chromosome segregation by regulating aurora kinase B/AURKB activation and AURKB and CBX5 dissociation from chromosome arms. From Homo sapiens (Human).
   1674..1739    +  CDS            3xFLAG: three tandem FLAG® epitope tags, followed by an enterokinase cleavage site
   1763..1920    +  misc_feature   WPRE (fragment): woodchuck hepatitis virus posttranscriptional regulatory element
   1926..2010    +  misc_feature   WPRE (fragment): woodchuck hepatitis virus posttranscriptional regulatory element
   2009..2052    -  polyA_signal   SV40 poly(A) signal (fragment): SV40 polyadenylation signal
   2056..2123    -  polyA_signal   SV40 poly(A) signal (fragment): SV40 polyadenylation signal
   2229..2369    +  repeat_region  AAV2 ITR: inverted terminal repeat of adeno-associated virus serotype 2 inverted
   2374..2425    -  misc_feature   bom (fragment): basis of mobility region from pBR322
   2444..2899    +  rep_origin     f1 ori (sequence partly withheld): f1 bacteriophage origin of replication; arrow indicates direction of (+) strand synthesis
   2900..2949    -  misc_feature   bom (fragment): basis of mobility region from pBR322
   3051..3086    -  CDS            rop (fragment): Rop protein, which maintains plasmids at low copy number; rop
   3181..3285    +  promoter       AmpR promoter: bla
   3286..4146    +  CDS            AmpR: β-lactamase; bla; confers resistance to ampicillin, carbenicillin, and related antibiotics
   4317..4905    +  rep_origin     ori: high-copy-number ColE1/pMB1/pBR322/pUC origin of replication
   4978..5005    +  repeat_region  AAV2 ITR (fragment): inverted terminal repeat of adeno-associated virus serotype 2 inverted
   5034..5061    +  repeat_region  AAV2 ITR (fragment): inverted terminal repeat of adeno-associated virus serotype 2 inverted
   5243..103     +  CDS            cre (across the origin): RECR_BPP1 - Experimental evidence at protein level: Swiss-Prot protein existence level 1. Catalyzes site-specific recombination between two 34-base- pair LOXP sites. Its role is to maintain the phage genome as a monomeric unit-copy plasmid in the lysogenic state. From Escherichia phage P1 (Bacteriophage P1).
