[The description below was written by a language model from this plasmid's Addgene catalogue record and pLannotate feature annotations shown in this document.]
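Description:
pAAVLINKv1-pCALM1-Cre-3' POGZ is an AAV transfer plasmid built on the pAAV-hSyn-EGFP backbone and serves as the 3' half of an AAVLINK vector pair for expressing human POGZ, a coding sequence too large to fit comfortably in a single AAV genome. It is propagated in bacteria as a high-copy plasmid through a ColE1/pUC-type origin with ampicillin selection (AmpR under its own promoter) and also carries an f1 origin. The annotation finds one complete AAV2 inverted terminal repeat and only short fragments of the other. This may reflect the difficulty of sequencing or annotating ITRs rather than a true deletion. A recombination-deficient growth strain is listed, consistent with the need to keep the ITRs stable.

Between the ITRs, the annotated payload begins with a Cre recombinase coding sequence, which spans the numbering origin of the circular record. The catalogue entry names pCALM1 as the promoter, but no promoter feature was annotated; there is a short unannotated stretch upstream of Cre. Cre is followed by chimeric β-globin/immunoglobulin intron fragments flanking a lox2272 site, then a C-terminal fragment of POGZ fused to a 3xFLAG tag, WPRE fragments for post-transcriptional enhancement, and SV40 polyadenylation signal fragments. This layout suggests that Cre made from this vector recombines the lox2272 site with a matching site on the partner 5' vector, joining the two genomes so that the lox scar lies within an intron and is spliced out to give a full-length POGZ-FLAG transcript. The record does not spell out this mechanism, and it refers to the publication for the corresponding partner vectors.
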