Addgene plasmid #236647: pAAVLINKv1-pCALM1-Cre-3' POGZ
Purpose: 3' AAVLINK plasmid for POGZ expression
Depositing lab: Zhonghua Lu. Depositing organization: Shenzhen Institute of Advanced Technology (SIAT), Chinese Academy of Sciences. Publication: AAVLINK: A potent DNA-recombination method for large cargo delivery in gene therapy. Lin J, Lin Y, Liu N, Cao W, Zhang J, Wen S, Zhang Y, Liao W, Hong Z, Lin Y, Liu Q, Liu H, Li Q, Chen B, Li M, Luo Z, Yang L, Yang Y, Zheng SH, Wang Y, Chu H, Hu Y, Qin Y, Luo BX, Tian S, Chen Y, Yan T, Yang L, Wang H, Liu T, Jiang Y, Lu Z. Cell. 2026 Feb 5;189(3):969-986.e17. doi: 10.1016/j.cell.2025.12.039. Epub 2026 Jan 27. PubMed 41605211.
Backbone
  Vector backbone: pAAV-hSyn-EGFP
  Backbone manufacturer: Addgene
  Vector type: AAV
Growth in bacteria
  Bacterial resistance: Ampicillin, 100 μg/mL
  Growth temperature: 37°C
  Growth strain: NEB Stable
  Copy number: High Copy
Gene/Insert
  Gene/Insert name: POGZ
  Species: H. sapiens (human)
  Entrez Gene: POGZ (a.k.a. MRD37, WHSUS, ZNF280E, ZNF635, ZNF635m)
  Promoter: pCALM1
  Tag / fusion protein: FLAG (C terminal on insert)
  Cloning method: Restriction Enzyme; 5′ cloning site unknown (unknown if destroyed); 3′ cloning site unknown (unknown if destroyed)
  Sequencing primers: 5′ n/a
Terms and licenses: Academic/Nonprofit Terms; Industry Terms: Not Available to Industry
Depositor comments: See publication for corresponding AAV Link vectors.
How to cite: pAAVLINKv1-pCALM1-Cre-3' POGZ was a gift from Zhonghua Lu (Addgene plasmid # 236647 ; http://n2t.net/addgene:236647 ; RRID:Addgene_236647)
